>Addgene plasmid #23427 | pDONR223-PGK1 | depositor partial sequence | sequence record 10937 | Author sequence, M13pUC-fwd
CAGGATTTTATTTTGACTGATAGTGACCTGTTCGTTGCAACAAATTGATGAGCAATGCTTTTTTATAATG
CCAACTTTGTACAAAAAAGTTGGCACCATGTCGCTTTCTAACAAGCTGACGCTGGACAAGCTGGACGTTA
AAGGGAAGCGGGTCGTTATGAGAGTCGACTTCAATGTTCCTATGAAGAACAACCAGATAACAAACAACCA
GAGGATTAAGGCTGCTGTCCCAAGCATCAAATTCTGCTTGGACAATGGAGCCAAGTCGGTAGTCCTTATG
AGCCACCTAGGCCGGCCTGATGGTGTGCCCATGCCTGACAAGTACTCCTTAGAGCCAGTTGCTGTAGAAC
TCAAATCTCTGCTGGGCAAGGATGTTCTGTTCTTGAAGGACTGTGTAGGCCCAGAAGTGGAGAAAGCCTG
TGCCAACCCAGCTGCTGGGTCTGTCATCCTGCTGGAGAACCTCCGCTTTCATGTGGAGGAAGAAGGGAAG
GGAAAAGATGCTTCTGGGAACAAGGTTAAAGCCGAGCCAGCCAAAATAGAAGCTTTCCGAGCTTCACTTT
CCAAGCTAGGGGATGTCTATGTCAATGATGCTTTTGGCACTGCTCACAGAGCCCACAGCTCCATGGTAGG
AGTCAATCTGCCACAGAAGGCTGGTGGGTTTTTGATGAAGAAGAGCTGAACTACTTTGCAAAGGCCTTGG
AGAGCCCAGAGCGACCCTTCCTGGCCATCCTGGGCGGAGCTAAAGTTGCAGACAGATCCAGCTCATCAAT
AATATGCTGGACAAAGTCAATGAGATGATTATTGGTGGGTGGAATGGCTTTTACCTTCCTTAAGTGCTC
