>Addgene plasmid #23427 | pDONR223-PGK1 | addgene partial sequence | sequence record 29180 | 23427 with M13pUc-fwd
GCTCGGGCCCAATAATGATTTTATTTTGACTGATAGTGACCTGTTCGTTGCAACAAATTGATGAGCAATG
CTTTTTTATAATGCCAACTTTGTACAAAAAAGTTGGCACCATGTCGCTTTCTAACAAGCTGACGCTGGAC
AAGCTGGACGTTAAAGGGAAGCGGGTCGTTATGAGAGTCGACTTCAATGTTCCTATGAAGAACAACCAGA
TAACAAACAACCAGAGGATTAAGGCTGCTGTCCCAAGCATCAAATTCTGCTTGGACAATGGAGCCAAGTC
GGTAGTCCTTATGAGCCACCTAGGCCGGCCTGATGGTGTGCCCATGCCTGACAAGTACTCCTTAGAGCCA
GTTGCTGTAGAACTCAAATCTCTGCTGGGCAAGGATGTTCTGTTCTTGAAGGACTGTGTAGGCCCAGAAG
TGGAGAAAGCCTGTGCCAACCCAGCTGCTGGGTCTGTCATCCTGCTGGAGAACCTCCGCTTTCATGTGGA
GGAAGAAGGGAAGGGAAAAGATGCTTCTGGGAACAAGGTTAAAGCCGAGCCAGCCAAAATAGAAGCTTTC
CGAGCTTCACTTTCCAAGCTAGGGGATGTCTATGTCAATGATGCTTTTGGCACTGCTCA
