>Addgene plasmid #23427 | pDONR223-PGK1 | depositor partial sequence | sequence record 46542 | Author sequence, M13-rev
CTTCAGCTGGATGGCAATAATGATTTTATTTTGACTGATAGTGACCTGTTCGTTGCAACAAATTGATAAG
CAATGCTTTCTTATAATGCCAACTTTGTACAAGAAAGTTGGCAAAATATTGCTGAGAGCATCCACCCCAG
GAAGGACTTTACCTTCCAGGAGCTCCAAACTGGCACCACCCCCAGTGCTCACATGGCTGACTTTATCCTC
CGTGTTCCATTTGGCACAGCAAGTGGCAGTGTCTCCACCACCTATGATGGTGATGCAGCCCCTAGAAGTG
GCTTTCACCACCTCATCCATGAGAGCTTTGGTTCCCCGGGCAAAAGCTTCCCATTCAAATACCCCCACAG
GACCATTCCACACAATCTGCTTAGCCCGAGTGACAGCCTCAGCATACTTCTTGCTGCTTTCAGGACCACA
GTCCAAGCCCATCCAGCCAGCAGGTATGCCAGAAGCCACAGTGGCTTGGCCAGTCTTGGCATTCTCATCA
AACTTGTCAGCAGTGACAAAGTCAACAGGCAAGGTAATCTTCACACCATTCTTCTCAGCTTTGGACATTA
GGTCTTTGACAATCTTGGCTCCCTCTTCATCAAACAGAGAAGTGCCAATCTCCATGTTGTTGAGCACCTT
AAGGAAAGTAAAAGCCATTCCACCACCAATAATCATCTCATTGACTTTGTCCAGCATATTATTGATGAGC
TGGATCTTGTCTGCAACTTTAGCTCCGCCC
