[The description below was written by a language model from this plasmid's Addgene catalogue record.]
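Description:
pDONR223-PGK1 is a Gateway entry-type clone built in the Invitrogen pDONR223 donor backbone (about 5 kb without insert) and carrying the human phosphoglycerate kinase 1 (PGK1) open reading frame as a 1,254 bp insert. It is a high-copy bacterial plasmid maintained in standard E. coli cloning strains under spectinomycin selection. The ORF was introduced by Gateway recombination, so it should be flanked by the attL-type recombination sites that result when a donor vector takes up an insert. The record provides no feature table, however, so the exact sites, the origin of replication and other backbone elements are not explicitly listed. M13 forward and reverse primer sites on either side of the insert are used for sequence verification.

The plasmid is a shuttle for the coding sequence rather than an expression construct. The record names no eukaryotic promoter, and the depositor states that it should not be used directly for transfection. The PGK1 ORF lacks a stop codon. When it is transferred by recombination into a destination vector, it can therefore be read through in frame into a C-terminal epitope tag and a stop codon supplied by that vector. The depositor points to a companion set of lentiviral destination vectors (pLX301 to pLX304), available separately, for expressing these ORFs in mammalian cells. The clone belongs to a larger ORF collection distributed as a kit. The associated publication studied resistance to RAF inhibition through MAP kinase pathway reactivation, which suggests use in systematic gain-of-function expression screens.
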