Addgene plasmid #23427: pDONR223-PGK1
Depositing lab: William Hahn & David Root. Depositing organization: Dana-Farber Cancer Institute. Publication: COT drives resistance to RAF inhibition through MAP kinase pathway reactivation. Johannessen CM, Boehm JS, Kim SY, Thomas SR, Wardwell L, Johnson LA, Emery CM, Stransky N, Cogdill AP, Barretina J, Caponigro G, Hieronymus H, Murray RR, Salehi-Ashtiani K, Hill DE, Vidal M, Zhao JJ, Yang X, Alkan O, Kim S, Harris JL, Wilson CJ, Myer VE, Finan PM, Root DE, Roberts TM, Golub T, Flaherty KT, Dummer R, Weber BL, Sellers WR, Schlegel R, Wargo JA, Hahn WC, Garraway LA. Nature. 2010 Dec 16;468(7326):968-72. doi: 10.1038/nature09627 PubMed 21107320.
Backbone
  Vector backbone: pDONR223
  Backbone manufacturer: Invitrogen
  Backbone size w/o insert (bp): 5005
  Vector type: Gateway Donor vector
Growth in bacteria
  Bacterial resistance: Spectinomycin, 50 μg/mL
  Growth temperature: 37°C
  Growth strain: DH5alpha
  Copy number: High Copy
Gene/Insert
  Gene/Insert name: PGK1 (alt name: phosphoglycerate kinase 1)
  Species: H. sapiens (human)
  Insert size (bp): 1254
  Entrez Gene: PGK1 (a.k.a. HEL-S-68p, MIG10, PGKA)
  Cloning method: Gateway Cloning
  Sequencing primers: 5′ M13pUC-fwd; 3′ M13rev
Terms and licenses: Academic/Nonprofit Terms; Industry Terms: Not Available to Industry
Depositor comments: The ORF has no Stop codon. This design enables easy recombination into a destination vector to add an epitope tag of choice and Stop codon to the ORF. Do NOT use this plasmid directly for transfections. A set of 4 custom lentiviral vectors is available ( pLX301 (http://www.addgene.org/25895/) , pLX302 (http://www.addgene.org/25896/) , pLX303 (http://www.addgene.org/25897/) , pLX304 (http://www.addgene.org/25890/) ) to be used to express these ORFs in mammalian cells. These plasmids are not included in the kit and must be ordered separately.
How to cite: pDONR223-PGK1 was a gift from William Hahn & David Root (Addgene plasmid # 23427 ; http://n2t.net/addgene:23427 ; RRID:Addgene_23427)
